>Addgene plasmid #147573 | pnEA-NpH-HsNot1iso1_1093-1317_T | depositor full sequence | sequence record 290020 | Full Sequence
TTCTTGAAGACGAAAGGGCCTCGTGATACGCCTATTTTTATAGGTTAATGTCATGATAATAATGGTTTCT
TAGACGTCAGGTGGCACTTTTCGGGGAAATGTGCGCGGAACCCCTATTTGTTTATTTTTCTAAATACATT
CAAATATGTATCCGCTCATGAGACAATAACCCTGATAAATGCTTCAATAATATTGAAAAAGGAAGAGTAT
GAGTATTCAACATTTCCGTGTCGCCCTTATTCCCTTTTTTGCGGCATTTTGCCTTCCTGTTTTTGCTCAC
CCAGAAACGCTGGTGAAAGTAAAAGATGCTGAAGATCAGTTGGGTGCACGAGTGGGTTACATCGAACTGG
ATCTCAACAGCGGTAAGATCCTTGAGAGTTTTCGCCCCGAAGAACGTTTTCCAATGATGAGCACTTTTAA
AGTTCTGCTATGTGGCGCGGTATTATCCCGTGTTGACGCCGGGCAAGAGCAACTCGGTCGCCGCATACAC
TATTCTCAGAATGACTTGGTTGAGTACTCACCAGTCACAGAAAAGCATCTTACGGATGGCATGACAGTAA
GAGAATTATGCAGTGCTGCCATAACCATGAGTGATAACACTGCGGCCAACTTACTTCTGACAACGATCGG
AGGACCGAAGGAGCTAACCGCTTTTTTGCACAACATGGGGGATCATGTAACTCGCCTTGATCGTTGGGAA
CCGGAGCTGAATGAAGCCATACCAAACGACGAGCGTGACACCACGATGCCTGCAGCAATGGCAACAACGT
TGCGCAAACTATTAACTGGCGAACTACTTACTCTAGCTTCCCGGCAACAATTAATAGACTGGATGGAGGC
GGATAAAGTTGCAGGACCACTTCTGCGCTCGGCCCTTCCGGCTGGCTGGTTTATTGCTGATAAATCTGGA
GCCGGTGAGCGTGGGTCTCGCGGTATCATTGCAGCACTGGGGCCAGATGGTAAGCCCTCCCGTATCGTAG
TTATCTACACGACGGGGAGTCAGGCAACTATGGATGAACGAAATAGACAGATCGCTGAGATAGGTGCCTC
ACTGATTAAGCATTGGTAACTGTCAGACCAAGTTTACTCATATATACTTTAGATTGATTTAAAACTTCAT
TTTTAATTTAAAAGGATCTAGGTGAAGATCCTTTTTGATAATCTCATGACCAAAATCCCTTAACGTGAGT
TTTCGTTCCACTGAGCGTCAGACCCCGTAGAAAAGATCAAAGGATCTTCTTGAGATCCTTTTTTTCTGCG
CGTAATCTGCTGCTTGCAAACAAAAAAACCACCGCTACCAGCGGTGGTTTGTTTGCCGGATCAAGAGCTA
CCAACTCTTTTTCCGAAGGTAACTGGCTTCAGCAGAGCGCAGATACCAAATACTGTCCTTCTAGTGTAGC
CGTAGTTAGGCCACCACTTCAAGAACTCTGTAGCACCGCCTACATACCTCGCTCTGCTAATCCTGTTACC
AGTGGCTGCTGCCAGTGGCGATAAGTCGTGTCTTACCGGGTTGGACTCAAGACGATAGTTACCGGATAAG
GCGCAGCGGTCGGGCTGAACGGGGGGTTCGTGCACACAGCCCAGCTTGGAGCGAACGACCTACACCGAAC
TGAGATACCTACAGCGTGAGCTATGAGAAAGCGCCACGCTTCCCGAAGGGAGAAAGGCGGACAGGTATCC
GGTAAGCGGCAGGGTCGGAACAGGAGAGCGCACGAGGGAGCTTCCAGGGGGAAACGCCTGGTATCTTTAT
AGTCCTGTCGGGTTTCGCCACCTCTGACTTGAGCGTCGATTTTTGTGATGCTCGTCAGGGGGGCGGAGCC
TATGGAAAAACGCCAGCAACGCGGCCTTTTTACGGTTCCTGGCCTTTTGCTGGCCTTTTGCTCACATGTT
CTTTCCTGCGTTATCCCCTGATTCTGTGGATAACCGTATTACCGCCTTTGAGTGAGCTGATACCGCTCGC
CGCAGCCGAACGACCGAGCGCAGCGAGTCAGTGAGCGAGGAAGCGGAAGAGCGCCTGATGCGGTATTTTC
TCCTTACGCATCTGTGCGGTATTTCACACCGCATATATGGTGCACTCTCAGTACAATCTGCTCTGATGCC
GCATAGTTAAGCCAGTATACACTCCGCTATCGCTACGTGACTGGGTCATGGCTGCGCCCCGACACCCGCC
AACACCCGCTGACGCGCCCTGACGGGCTTGTCTGCTCCCGGCATCCGCTTACAGACAAGCTGTGACCGTC
TCCGGGAGCTGCATGTGTCAGAGGTTTTCACCGTCATCACCGAAACGCGCGAGGCAGCTGCGGTAAAGCT
CATCAGCGTGGTCGTGAAGCGATTCACAGATGTCTGCCTGTTCATCCGCGTCCAGCTCGTTGAGTTTCTC
CAGAAGCGTTAATGTCTGGCTTCTGATAAAGCGGGCCATGTTAAGGGCGGTTTTTTCCTGTTTGGTCACT
GATGCCTCCGTGTAAGGGGGATTTCTGTTCATGGGGGTAATGATACCGATGAAACGAGAGAGGATGCTCA
CGATACGGGTTACTGATGATGAACATGCCCGGTTACTGGAACGTTGTGAGGGTAAACAACTGGCGGTATG
GATGCGGCGGGACCAGAGAAAAATCACTCAGGGTCAATGCCAGCGCTTCGTTAATACAGATGTAGGTGTT
CCACAGGGTAGCCAGCAGCATCCTGCGATGCAGATCCGGAACATAATGGTGCAGGGCGCTGACTTCCGCG
TTTCCAGACTTTACGAAACACGGAAACCGAAGACCATTCATGTTGTTGCTCAGGTCGCAGACGTTTTGCA
GCAGCAGTCGCTTCACGTTCGCTCGCGTATCGGTGATTCATTCTGCTAACCAGTAAGGCAACCCCGCCAG
CCTAGCCGGGTCCTCAACGACAGGAGCACGATCATGCGCACCCGTGGCCAGGACCCAACGCTGCCCGAGA
TGCGCCGCGTGCGGCTGCTGGAGATGGCGGACGCGATGGATATGTTCTGCCAAGGGTTGGTTTGCGCATT
CACAGTTCTCCGCAAGAATTGATTGGCTCCAATTCTTGGAGTGGTGAATCCGTTAGCGAGGTGCCGCCGG
CTTCCATTCAGGTCGAGGTGGCCCGGCTCCATGCACCGCGACGCAACGCGGGGAGGCAGACAAGGTATAG
GGCGGCGCCTACAATCCATGCCAACCCGTTCCATGTGCTCGCCGAGGCGGCATAAATCGCCGTGACGATC
AGCGGTCCAGTGATCGAAGTTAGGCTGGTAAGAGCCGCGAGCGATCCTTGAAGCTGTCCCTGATGGTCGT
CATCTACCTGCCTGGACAGCATGGCCTGCAACGCGGGCATCCCGATGCCGCCGGAAGCGAGAAGAATCAT
AATGGGGAAGGCCATCCAGCCTCGCGTCGCGAACGCCAGCAAGACGTAGCCCAGCGCGTCGGCCGCCATG
CCGGCGATAATGGCCTGCTTCTCGCCGAAACGTTTGGTGGCGGGACCAGTGACGAAGGCTTGAGCGAGGG
CGTGCAAGATTCCGAATACCGCAAGCGACAGGCCGATCATCGTCGCGCTCCAGCGAAAGCGGTCCTCGCC
GAAAATGACCCAGAGCGCTGCCGGCACCTGTCCTACGAGTTGCATGATAAAGAAGACAGTCATAAGTGCG
GCGACGATAGTCATGCCCCGCGCCCACCGGAAGGAGCTGACTGGGTTGAAGGCTCTCAAGGGCATCGGTC
GAGATCCCGGTGCCTAATGAGTGAGCTAACTTACATTAATTGCGTTGCGCTCACTGCCCGCTTTCCAGTC
GGGAAACCTGTCGTGCCAGCTGCATTAATGAATCGGCCAACGCGCGGGGAGAGGCGGTTTGCGTATTGGG
CGCCAGGGTGGTTTTTCTTTTCACCAGTGAGACGGGCAACAGCTGATTGCCCTTCACCGCCTGGCCCTGA
GAGAGTTGCAGCAAGCGGTCCACGCTGGTTTGCCCCAGCAGGCGAAAATCCTGTTTGATGGTGGTTAACG
GCGGGATATAACATGAGCTGTCTTCGGTATCGTCGTATCCCACTACCGAGATATCCGCACCAACGCGCAG
CCCGGACTCGGTAATGGCGCGCATTGCGCCCAGCGCCATCTGATCGTTGGCAACCAGCATCGCAGTGGGA
ACGATGCCCTCATTCAGCATTTGCATGGTTTGTTGAAAACCGGACATGGCACTCCAGTCGCCTTCCCGTT
CCGCTATCGGCTGAATTTGATTGCGAGTGAGATATTTATGCCAGCCAGCCAGACGCAGACGCGCCGAGAC
AGAACTTAATGGGCCCGCTAACAGCGCGATTTGCTGGTGACCCAATGCGACCAGATGCTCCACGCCCAGT
CGCGTACCGTCTTCATGGGAGAAAATAATACTGTTGATGGGTGTCTGGTCAGAGACATCAAGAAATAACG
CCGGAACATTAGTGCAGGCAGCTTCCACAGCAATGGCATCCTGGTCATCCAGCGGATAGTTAATGATCAG
CCCACTGACGCGTTGCGCGAGAAGATTGTGCACCGCCGCTTTACAGGCTTCGACGCCGCTTCGTTCTACC
ATCGACACCACCACGCTGGCACCCAGTTGATCGGCGCGAGATTTAATCGCCGCGACAATTTGCGACGGCG
CGTGCAGGGCCAGACTGGAGGTGGCAACGCCAATCAGCAACGACTGTTTGCCCGCCAGTTGTTGTGCCAC
GCGGTTGGGAATGTAATTCAGCTCCGCCATCGCCGCTTCCACTTTTTCCCGCGTTTTCGCAGAAACGTGG
CTGGCCTGGTTCACCACGCGGGAAACGGTCTGATAAGAGACACCGGCATACTCTGCGACATCGTATAACG
TTACTGGTTTCACATTCACCACCCTGAATTGACTCTCTTCCGGGCGCTATCATGCCATACCGCGAAAGGT
TTTGCGCCATTCGATGGTGTCCGGGATCTCGACGCTCTCCCTTATGCGACTCCTGCATTAGGAAGCAGCC
CAGTAGTAGGTTGAGGCCGTTGAGCACCGCCGCCGCAAGGAATGGTGCATGCAAGGAGATGGCGCCCAAC
AGTCCCCCGGCCACGGGGCCTGCCACCATACCCACGCCGAAACAAGCGCTCATGAGCCCGAAGTGGCGAG
CCCGATCTTCCCCATCGGTGATGTCGGCGATATAGGCGCCAGCAACCGCACCTGTGGCGCCGGTGATGCC
GGCCACGATGCGTCCGGCGTAGAGGATCGAGATCTCGATCCCGCGAAATTAATACGACTCACTATAGGGG
AATTGTGAGCGGATAACAATTCCCCACTAGTAATAATTTTGTTTAACTTTAAGAAGGAGATATACCATGG
GCAGCAGCCATCATCATCATCATCACAGCAGCGGTACCGGCAGCGGCCTGGAAGTTCTGTTCCAGGGGCC
CCATATGCTCGAGGAAAATATCCAGGAGAAAATTGCTTTTATTTTCAATAATCTCTCACAGTCAAATATG
ACACAAAAGGTTGAAGAGCTAAAGGAAACGGTGAAAGAAGAATTTATGCCTTGGGTTTCACAGTATCTGG
TTATGAAGAGAGTCAGTATTGAGCCAAACTTTCATAGCCTGTATTCAAACTTCCTTGACACGCTGAAGAA
TCCTGAATTTAACAAGATGGTTCTGAATGAGACCTACAGAAACATTAAAGTGCTCCTGACCTCTGATAAA
GCTGCAGCCAATTTCTCAGATCGTTCTTTGCTGAAGAACTTGGGACATTGGCTAGGAATGATCACATTAG
CTAAAAACAAACCCATCTTACACACTGACTTGGATGTGAAATCATTGCTGCTAGAGGCTTATGTTAAAGG
ACAACAAGAATTGCTCTATGTAGTGCCCTTTGTTGCCAAAGTCTTAGAATCTAGCATTCGTAGTGTGGTT
TTTAGGCCACCAAACCCTTGGACAATGGCAATTATGAATGTATTAGCTGAGCTACATCAGGAGCATGACT
TAAAGTTAAACTTGAAGTTTGAAATCGAGGTTCTCTGCAAGAACCTTGCATTAGACATCAATGAGCTAAA
ACCTGGAAACCTCCTAAAGGATAAAGATCGCCTGAAGAATTTAGATGAGCAACTCTCTTAAGGATCCTAA
TAGTCTAGAGCTAGCCCTAGGAGATCCGGCTGCTAACAAAGCCCGAAAGGAAGCTGAGTTGGCTGCTGCC
ACCGCTGAGCAATAACTAGCATAACCCCTTGGGGCCTCTAAACGGGTCTTGAGGGGTTTTTTGCTGAAAG
GAGGAACTATATCCGGATATCCCGCAAGAGGCCCGGCAGTACCGGCATAACCAAGCCTATGCCTACAGCA
TCCAGGGTGACGGTGCCGAGGATGACGATGAGCGCATTGTTAGATTTCATACACGGTGCCTGACTGCGTT
AGCAATTTAACTGTGATAAACTACCGCATTAAAGCTTATCGATGATAAGCTGTCAAACATGAGAA
Features (pLannotate 1.2.2; 20 found; start..end, strand, type, name):
    104..208     +  promoter       AmpR promoter: bla
    209..1069    +  CDS            AmpR: β-lactamase; bla; confers resistance to ampicillin, carbenicillin, and related antibiotics
   1240..1828    +  rep_origin     ori: high-copy-number ColE1/pMB1/pBR322/pUC origin of replication
   2014..2156    -  misc_feature   bom: basis of mobility region from pBR322
   2258..2449    -  CDS            rop: Rop protein, which maintains plasmids at low copy number; rop
   2466..2846    +  CDS            YPB1_ECOLX: Protein predicted: Swiss-Prot protein existence level 4. From Escherichia coli.
   3088..3712    -  CDS            TcR (fragment): tetracycline efflux protein; tet; confers resistance to tetracycline
   3727..3748    -  protein_bind   CAP binding site: CAP binding activates transcription in the presence of cAMP. E. coli catabolite activator protein
   3761..4843    -  CDS            lacI: lac repressor; lacI; The lac repressor binds to the lac operator to inhibit transcription in E. coli. This inhibition can be relieved by adding lactose or isopropyl-β-D-thiogalactopyranoside (IPTG).
   4844..4921    -  promoter       lacI promoter: lacI
   4929..5208    -  CDS            TcR (fragment): tetracycline efflux protein; tet; confers resistance to tetracycline
   5230..5248    +  promoter       T7 promoter: promoter for bacteriophage T7 RNA polymerase
   5249..5273    +  protein_bind   lac operator: The lac repressor binds to the lac operator to inhibit transcription in E. coli. This inhibition can be relieved by adding lactose or isopropyl-β-D-thiogalactopyranoside (IPTG). lac repressor encoded by lacI
   5288..5310    +  RBS            RBS: efficient ribosome binding site from bacteriophage T7 gene 10 (Olins and Rangwala, 1989)
   5329..5345    +  CDS            capTEV™ (fragment): composite tag for in vivo biotinylation, TEV protease cleavage, and 6xHis tagging
   5404..6078    +  CDS            CNOT1 (fragment): CNOT1_HUMAN - Also known as CDC39, KIAA1007, NOT1. Experimental evidence at protein level: Swiss-Prot protein existence level 1. Scaffolding component of the CCR4-NOT complex which is one of the major cellular mRNA deadenylases and is linked to various cellular processes including bulk mRNA degradation, miRNA-mediated repression, translational repression during translational initiation and general transcription regulation. Additional complex functions may be a consequence of its influence on mRNA expression. Its scaffolding function implies its interaction with the catalytic complex module and
   6119..6168    +  CDS            SET1 (fragment): solubility-enhancement tag derived from T7 phage gene 10B
   6176..6223    +  terminator     T7 terminator: transcription terminator for bacteriophage T7 RNA polymerase
   6246..6350    -  CDS            TcR (fragment): tetracycline efflux protein; tet; confers resistance to tetracycline
   6398..6426    -  promoter       tet promoter: E. coli promoter for tetracycline efflux protein gene
