[The description below was written by a language model from this plasmid's Addgene catalogue record and pLannotate feature annotations shown in this document.]
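Description:
pnEA-NpH-HsNot1iso1_1093-1317_T is a 6,435 nt bacterial expression plasmid for producing a fragment of human CNOT1 (isoform 1, residues 1093–1317) in E. coli. The catalogue lists the backbone as unknown, but the annotated features show a pET/pBR322-style architecture. It has a ColE1/pMB1-family origin accompanied by the bom mobility region and the rop gene, which keeps copy number low and agrees with the "low copy" listing. Selection is by an ampicillin resistance gene (β-lactamase) under its own promoter. Several interrupted fragments of the tetracycline efflux gene and its promoter remain as pBR322 remnants and would not be expected to confer resistance.

The expression cassette consists of a T7 promoter followed immediately by a lac operator, the strong phage T7 gene 10 ribosome binding site, the coding region and a T7 terminator. A plasmid-borne lacI gene with its own promoter supplies repressor. Transcription therefore depends on a host providing T7 RNA polymerase and is inducible with IPTG. Upstream of the CNOT1 segment, the annotation detects a very short match to a composite His/TEV-type tag. This is consistent with a short N-terminal affinity tag, probably a His tag, but the record does not define the tag or any protease cleavage site. A short match to a T7 gene 10-derived sequence lies between the insert and the terminator and is probably vector-derived.

CNOT1 is the scaffold subunit of the CCR4-NOT deadenylase complex. The associated publication concerns a DDX6–CNOT1 complex and miRNA-mediated silencing, so this construct was probably used to make recombinant protein for structural or interaction studies. The depositor sequence may be theoretical rather than fully verified.
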