Addgene plasmid #147573: pnEA-NpH-HsNot1iso1_1093-1317_T
Purpose: Bacterial Expression of HsNot1iso1_1093-1317
Depositing lab: Elisa Izaurralde. Depositing organization: Max Planck Institute for Developmental Biology. Publication: A DDX6-CNOT1 complex and W-binding pockets in CNOT9 reveal direct links between miRNA target recognition and silencing. Chen Y, Boland A, Kuzuoglu-Ozturk D, Bawankar P, Loh B, Chang CT, Weichenrieder O, Izaurralde E. Mol Cell. 2014 Jun 5;54(5):737-50. doi: 10.1016/j.molcel.2014.03.034. Epub 2014 Apr 24. PubMed 24768540.
Backbone
  Vector backbone: Unknown
  Vector type: Bacterial Expression
Growth in bacteria
  Bacterial resistance: Ampicillin, 100 μg/mL
  Growth temperature: 37°C
  Growth strain: DH5alpha
  Copy number: Low Copy
Gene/Insert
  Gene/Insert name: HsNot1iso1_1093-1317 (alt name: CNOT1 cloned from Kazusa clone: ORK10432; Isoform 1 NM_016284.4.)
  Species: H. sapiens (human)
  Entrez Gene: CNOT1 (a.k.a. AD-005, CDC39, HPE12, NOT1, NOT1H, VIBOS)
  Cloning method: Unknown
Terms and licenses: Academic/Nonprofit Terms; Industry Terms: Not Available to Industry
Depositor comments: Plasmids from this collection were made available to the research community and donated after the lab closed. Please note that the sequence provided by the depositing laboratory may be theoretical/predicted or based on Sanger sequencing results. There may be discrepancies between sequencing results obtained by Addgene and the depositor sequence. If an Addgene verified sequence is not available, please contact before placing your order to request that our lab fully sequence the plasmid.
How to cite: pnEA-NpH-HsNot1iso1_1093-1317_T was a gift from Elisa Izaurralde (Addgene plasmid # 147573 ; http://n2t.net/addgene:147573 ; RRID:Addgene_147573)
